>Addgene plasmid #192869 | pT2/CMV-Luc/PGK-SB100X | addgene full sequence | sequence record 381442 | Addgene Partial NGS Result
CGTTCTTCGGGGCGAAAACTCTCAAGGATCTTACCGCTGTTGAGATCCAGTTCGATGTAACCCACTCGTG
CACCCAACTGATCTTCAGCATCTTTTACTTTCACCAGCGTTTCTGGGTGAGCAAAAACAGGAAGGCAAAA
TGCCGCAAAAAAGGGAATAAGGGCGACACGGAAATGTTGAATACTCATACTCTTCCTTTTTCAATATTAT
TGAAGCATTTATCAGGGTTATTGTCTCATGAGCGGATACATATTTGAATGTATTTAGAAAAATAAACAAA
TAGGGGTTCCGCGCACATTTCCCCGAAAAGTGCCACCTGACGTCTAAGAAACCATTATTATCATGACATT
AACCTATAAAAATAGGCGTATCACGAGGCCCTTTCGTCTCGCGCGTTTCGGTGATGACGGTGAAAACCTC
TGACACATGCAGCTCCCGGAGACGGTCACAGCTTGTCTGTAAGCGGATGCCGGGAGCAGACAAGCCCGTC
AGGGCGCGTCAGCGGGTGTTGGCGGGTGTCGGGGCTGGCTTAACTATGCGGCATCAGAGCAGATTGTACT
GAGAGTGCACCATATGCGGTGTGAAATACCGCACAGATGCGTAAGGAGAAAATACCGCATCAGGCGCCAT
TCGCCATTCAGGCTGCGCAACTGTTGGGAAGGGCGATCGGTGCGGGCCTCTTCGCTATTACGCCAGCTGG
CGAAAGGGGGATGTGCTGCAAGGCGATTAAGTTGGGTAACGCCAGGGTTTTCCCAGTCACGACGTTGTAA
AACGACGGCCAGTGAATTCGAGCTCGGTACCCGGGGGCGCGCCCTACCGGGTAGGGGAGGCGCTTTTCCC
AAGGCAGTCTGGAGCATGCGCTTTAGCGGCCCCGCTGGGCACTTGGCGCTACACAAGTGGCCTCTGGCCT
CGCACACATTCCACATCCACCGGTAGGCGCCAACCGGCTCCGTTCTTTGGTGGCCCCTTCGCGCCACCTT
CTACTCCTCCCCTAGTCAGGAAGTTCCCCCCCGCCCCGCAGCTCGCGTCGTGCAGGACGTGACAAATGGA
AGTAGCACGTCTCACTAGTCTCGTGCAGATGGACAGCACCGCTGAGCAATGGAAGCGGGTAGGCCTTTGG
GGCAGCGGCCAATAGCAGCTTTGCTCCTTCGCTTTCTGGGCTCAGAGGCTGGGAAGGGGTGGGTCCGGGG
GCGGGCTCAGGGGCGGGCTCAGGGGCGGGGCGGGCGCCCGAAGGTCCTCCGGAGGCCCGGCATTCTGCAC
GCTTCAAAAGCGCACGTCTGCCGCGCTGTTCTCCTCTTCCTCATCTCCGGGCCTTTCGACCTGCATCCAT
CTAGATCCTTAATTAAGTCTAGTACCATGGGAAAATCAAAAGAAATCAGCCAAGACCTCAGAAAAAGAAT
TGTAGACCTCCACAAGTCTGGTTCATCCTTGGGAGCAATTTCCAAACGCCTGGCGGTACCACGTTCATCT
GTACAAACAATAGTACGCAAGTATAAACACCATGGGACCACGCAGCCGTCATACCGCTCAGGAAGGAGAC
GCGTTCTGTCTCCTAGAGATGAACGTACTTTGGTGCGAAAAGTGCAAATCAATCCCAGAACAACAGCAAA
GGACCTTGTGAAGATGCTGGAGGAAACAGGTACAAAAGTATCTATATCCACAGTAAAACGAGTCCTATAT
CGACATAACCTGAAAGGCCACTCAGCAAGGAAGAAGCCACTGCTCCAAAACCGACATAAGAAAGCCAGAC
TACGGTTTGCAACTGCACATGGGGACAAAGATCGTACTTTTTGGAGAAATGTCCTCTGGTCTGATGAAAC
AAAAATAGAACTGTTTGGCCATAATGACCATCGTTATGTTTGGAGGAAGAAGGGGGAGGCTTGCAAGCCG
AAGAACACCATCCCAACCGTGAAGCACGGGGGTGGCAGCATCATGTTGTGGGGGTGCTTTGCTGCAGGAG
GGACTGGTGCACTTCACAAAATAGATGGCATCATGGACGCGGTGCAGTATGTGGATATATTGAAGCAACA
TCTCAAGACATCAGTCAGGAAGTTAAAGCTTGGTCGCAAATGGGTCTTCCAACACGACAATGACCCCAAG
CATACTTCCAAAGTTGTGGCAAAATGGCTTAAGGACAACAAAGTCAAGGTATTGGAGTGGCCATCACAAA
GCCCTGACCTCAATCCTATAGAAAATTTGTGGGCAGAACTGAAAAAGCGTGTGCGAGCAAGGAGGCCTAC
AAACCTGACTCAGTTACACCAGCTCTGTCAGGAGGAATGGGCCAAAATTCACCCAAATTATTGTGGGAAG
CTTGTGGAAGGCTACCCGAAACGTTTGACCCAAGTTAAACAATTTAAAGGCAATGCTACCAAATACTAGG
GGCCCTAACCGCGGGGATCCAGACATGATAAGATACATTGATGAGTTTGGACAAACCACAACTAGAATGC
AGTGAAAAAAATGCTTTATTTGTGAAATTTGTGATGCTATTGCTTTATTTGTAACCATTATAAGCTGCAA
TAAACAAGTTAACAACAACAATTGCATTCATTTTATGTTTCAGGTTCAGGGGGAGGTGTGGGAGGTTTTT
TCGGATCCTCTAGAGTCGACTGTTTATTAACGCTTACAATTTCCATTCGCCATTCAGGCTGCGCAACTGT
TGGGAAGGGCGATCGGTGCGGGCCTCTTCGCTATTACGCCAGCTGGCGAAAGGGGGATGTGCTGCAAGGC
GATTAAGTTGGGTAACGCCAGGGTTTTCCCAGTCACGACGTTGTAAAACGACGGCCAGTGAGCGCGCGTA
ATACGACTCACTATAGGGCGAATTGGAGCTCGGATCCCTATACAGTTGAAGTCGGAAGTTTACATACACT
TAAGTTGGAGTCATTAAAACTCGTTTTTCAACTACTCCACAAATTTCTTGTTAACAAACAATAGTTTTGG
CAAGTCAGTTAGGACATCTACTTTGTGCATGACACAAGTCATTTTTCCAACAATTGTTTACAGACAGATT
ATTTCACTTATAATTCACTGTATCACAATTCCAGTGGGTCAGAAGTTTACATACACTAAGTTGACTGTGC
CTTTAAACAGCTTGGAAAATTCCAGAAAATGATGTCATGGCTTTAGAAGCTAGATCTGGCCATCTAGAGC
GGCCGCGCGCACTAGTGAATTCCATGGATATCAAGCTTTTTCCCCGTATCCCCCCAGGTGTCTGCAGGCT
CAAAGAGCAGCGAGAAGCGTTCAGAGGAAAGCGATCCCGTGCCACCTTCCCCGTGCCCGGGCTGTCCCCG
CACGCTGCCGGCTCGGGGATGCGGGGGGAGCGCCGGACCGGAGCGGAGCCCCGGGCGGCTCGCTGCTGCC
CCCTAGCGGGGGAGGGACGTAATTACATCCCTGGGGGCTTTGGGGGGGGGCTGTCCCTCTAGAGTCGACA
TTGATTATTGACTAGTTATTAATAGTAATCAATTACGGGGTCATTAGTTCATAGCCCATATATGGAGTTC
CGCGTTACATAACTTACGGTAAATGGCCCGCCTGGCTGACCGCCCAACGACCCCCGCCCATTGACGTCAA
TAATGACGTATGTTCCCATAGTAACGCCAATAGGGACTTTCCATTGACGTCAATGGGTGGAGTATTTACG
GTAAACTGCCCACTTGGCAGTACATCAAGTGTATCATATGCCAAGTACGCCCCCTATTGACGTCAATGAC
GGTAAATGGCCCGCCTGGCATTATGCCCAGTACATGACCTTATGGGACTTTCCTACTTGGCAGTACATCT
ACGTATTAGTCATCGCTATTACCATGGTCGAGGTGAGCCCCACGTTCTGCTTCACTCTCCCCATCTCCCC
CCCCTCCCCACCCCCAATTTTGTATTTATTTATTTTTTAATTATTTTGTGCAGCGATGGGGGCGGGGGGG
GGGGGGGSGCGCGCCAGGCGGGGCGGGGCGGGGCGAGGGGCGGGGCGGGGCGAGGCGGAGAGGTGCGGCG
GCAGCCAATCAGAGCGGCGCGCTCCGAAAGTTTCCTTTTATGGCGAGGCGGCGGCGGCGGCGGCCCTATA
AAAAGCGAAGCGCGCGGCGGGCGGGAGTCGCTGCGCGCTGCCTTCGCCCCGTGCCCCGCTCCGCCGCCGC
CTCGCGCCGCCCGCCCCGGCTCTGACTGACCGCGTTACTCCCACAGGTGAGCGGGCGGGACGGCCCTTCT
CCTCCGGGCTGTAATTAGCGCTTGGTTTAATGACGGCTTGTTTCTTTTCTGTGGCTGCGTGAAAGCCTTG
AGGGGCTCCGGGAGGGCCCTTTGTGCGGGGGGAGCGGCTCGGGGGGTGCGTGCGTGTGTGTGTGCGTGGG
GAGCGCCGCGTGCGGCTCCGCGCTGCCCGGCGGCTGTGAGCGCTGCGGGCGCGGCGCGGGGCTTTGTGCG
CTCCGCAGTGTGCGCGAGGGGAGCGCGGCCGGGGGCGGTGCCCCGCGGTGCGGGGGGGGCTGCGAGGGGA
ACAAAGGCTGCGTGCGGGGTGTGTGCGTGGGGGGGTGAGCAGGGGGTGTGGGCGCGTCGGTCGGGCTGCA
ACCCCCCCTGCACCCCCCTCCCCGAGTTGCTGAGCACGGCCCGGCTTCGGGTGCGGGGCTCCGTACGGGG
CGTGGCGCGGGGCTCGCCGTGCCGGGCGGGGGGTGGCGGCAGGTGGGGGTGCCGGGCGGGGCGGGGCCGC
CTCGGGCCGGGGAGGGCTCGGGGGAGGGGCGCGGCGGCCCCCGGAGCGCCGGCGGCTGTCGAGGCGCGGC
GAGCCGCAGCCATTGCCTTTTATGGTAATCGTGCGAGAGGGCGCAGGGACTTCCTTTGTCCCAAATCTGT
GCGGAGCCGAAATCTGGGAGGCGCCGCCGCACCCCCTCTAGCGGGCGCGGGGCGAAGCGGTGCGGCGCCG
GCAGGAAGGAAATGGGCGGGGAGGGCCTTCGTGCGTCGCCGCGCCGCCGTCCCCTTCTCCCTCTCCAGCC
TCGGGGCTGTCCGCGGGGGGACGGCTGCCTTCGGGGGGGACGGGGCAGGGCGGGGTTCGGCTTCTGGCGT
GTGACCGGCGGCTCTAGAGCCTCTGCTAACCATGTTCATGCCTTCTTCTTTTTCCTACAGCTCCTGGGCA
ACGTGCTGGTTATTGTGCTGTCTCATCATTTTGGCAAAGAATTCATGGAAGACGCCAAAAACATAAAGAA
AGGCCCGGCGCCATTCTATCCGCTAGAGGATGGAACCGCTGGAGAGCAACTGCATAAGGCTATGAAGAGA
TACGCCCTGGTTCCTGGAACAATTGCTTTTACAGATGCACATATCGAGGTGAACATCACGTACGCGGAAT
ACTTCGAAATGTCCGTTCGGTTGGCAGAAGCTATGAAACGATATGGGCTGAATACAAATCACAGAATCGT
CGTATGCAGTGAAAACTCTCTTCAATTCTTTATGCCGGTGTTGGGCGCGTTATTTATCGGAGTTGCAGTT
GCGCCCGCGAACGACATTTATAATGAACGTGAATTGCTCAACAGTATGAACATTTCGCAGCCTACCGTAG
TGTTTGTTTCCAAAAAGGGGTTGCAAAAAATTTTGAACGTGCAAAAAAAATTACCAATAATCCAGAAAAT
TATTATCATGGATTCTAAAACGGATTACCAGGGATTTCAGTCGATGTACACGTTCGTCACATCTCATCTA
CCTCCCGGTTTTAATGAATACGATTTTGTACCAGAGTCCTTTGATCGTGACAAAACAATTGCACTGATAA
TGAACTCCTCTGGATCTACTGGGTTACCTAAGGGTGTGGCCCTTCCGCATAGAACTGCCTGCGTCAGATT
CTCGCATGCCAGAGATCCTATTTTTGGCAATCAAATCATTCCGGATACTGCGATTTTAAGTGTTGTTCCA
TTCCATCACGGTTTTGGAATGTTTACTACACTCGGATATTTGATATGTGGATTTCGAGTCGTCTTAATGT
ATAGATTTGAAGAAGAGCTGTTTTTACGATCCCTTCAGGATTACAAAATTCAAAGTGCGTTGCTAGTACC
AACCCTATTTTCATTCTTCGCCAAAAGCACTCTGATTGACAAATACGATTTATCTAATTTACACGAAATT
GCTTCTGGGGGCGCACCTCTTTCGAAAGAAGTCGGGGAAGCGGTTGCAAAACGCTTCCATCTTCCAGGGA
TACGACAAGGATATGGGCTCACTGAGACTACATCAGCTATTCTGATTACACCCGAGGGGGATGATAAACC
GGGCGCGGTCGGTAAAGTTGTTCCATTTTTTGAAGCGAAGGTTGTGGATCTGGATACCGGGAAAACGCTG
GGCGTTAATCAGAGAGGCGAATTATGTGTCAGAGGACCTATGATTATGTCCGGTTATGTAAACAATCCGG
AAGCGACCAACGCCTTGATTGACAAGGATGGATGGCTACATTCTGGAGACATAGCTTACTGGGACGAAGA
CGAACACTTCTTCATAGTTGACCGCTTGAAGTCTTTAATTAAATACAAAGGATACCAGGTGGCCCCCGCT
GAATTGGAGTCGATATTGTTACAACACCCCAACATCTTCGACGCGGGCGTGGCAGGTCTTCCCGACGATG
ACGCCGGTGAACTTCCCGCCGCCGTTGTTGTTTTGGAGCACGGAAAGACGATGACGGAAAAAGAGATCGT
GGATTACGTCGCCAGTCAAGTAACAACCGCGAAAAAGTTGCGCGGAGGAGTTGTGTTTGTGGACGAAGTA
CCGAAAGGTCTTACCGGAAAACTCGACGCAAGAAAAATCAGAGAGATCCTCATAAAGGCCAAGAAGGGCG
GAAAGTCCAAATTGTAAAATGTAACTGTATTCAGCGATGACGAAATTCTTAGCTATTGTAATACTCTAGG
GGGGATCCACTAGAATTCACTCCTCAGGTGCAGGCTGCCTATCAGAAGGTGGTGGCTGGTGTGGCCAATG
CCCTGGCTCACAAATACCACTGAGATCTTTTTCCCTCTGCCAAAAATTATGGGGACATCATGAAGCCCCT
TGAGCATCTGACTTCTGGCTAATAAAGGAAATTTATTTTCATTGCAATAGTGTGTTGGAATTTTTTGTGT
CTCTCACTCGGAAGGACATATGGGAGGGCAAATCATTTAAAACATCAGAATGAGTATTTGGTTTAGAGTT
TGGCAACATATGCCCATATGCTGGCTGCCATGAACAAAGGTTGGCTATAAAGAGGTCATCAGTATATGAA
ACAGCCCCCTGCTGTCCATTCCTTATTCCATAGAAAAGCCTTGACTTGAGGTTAGATTTTTTTTATATTT
TGTTTTGTGTTATTTTTTTCTTTAACATCCCTAAAATTTTCCTTACATGTTTTACTAGCCAGATTTTTCC
TCCTCTCCTGACTACTCCCAGTCATAGCTGTCCCTCTTCTCTTATGGAGATCCCTCGACCTGCAGCCCAA
GCTTGTGGAAGGCTACTCGAAATGTTTGACCCAAGTTAAACAATTTAAAGGCAATGCTACCAAATACTAA
TTGAGTGTATGTAAACTTCTGACCCACTGGGAATGTGATGAAAGAAATAAAAGCTGAAATGAATCATTCT
CTCTACTATTATTCTGATATTTCACATTCTTAAAATAAAGTGGTGATCCTAACTGACCTAAGACAGGGAA
TTTTTACTAGGATTAAATGTCAGGAATTGTGAAAAAGTGAGTTTAAATGTATTTGGCTAAGGTGTATGTA
AACTTCCGACTTCAACTGTATAGGGATCCTCTAGCTAGAGTCGACCTCGAGGGGGGGCCCGGTACCCAGC
TTTTGTTCCCTTTAGTGAGGGTTAATTGCGCGCTTGGCGTAATCATGGTCATAGCTGTTTCCTGTGTGAA
ATTGTTATCCGCTCACAATTCCACACAACATACGAGCCGGAAGCATAAAGTGTAAAGCCTGGGGTGCCTA
ATGAGTGAGCTAACTCACATTAATTGCGTTGCGCTCACTGCCCGCTTTCCAGTCGGGAAACCTGTCGTGC
CAGCTGCATTAATGAATCGGCCAACGCGCGGGGAGAGGCGGTTTGCGTATTGGGCGCTCTTCCGCTTCCT
CGCTCACTGACTCGCTGCGCTCGGTCGTTCGGCTGCGGCGAGCGGTATCAGCTCACTCAAAGGCGGTAAT
ACGGTTATCCACAGAATCAGGGGATAACGCAGGAAAGAACATGTGAGCAAAAGGCCAGCAAAAGGCCAGG
AACCGTAAAAAGGCCGCGTTGCTGGCGTTTTTCCATAGGCTCCGCCCCCCTGACGAGCATCACAAAAATC
GACGCTCAAGTCAGAGGTGGCGAAACCCGACAGGACTATAAAGATACCAGGCGTTTCCCCCTGGAAGCTC
CCTCGTGCGCTCTCCTGTTCCGACCCTGCCGCTTACCGGATACCTGTCCGCCTTTCTCCCTTCGGGAACC
GTGGCGCTTTCTCATAGCTCACGCTGTAGGTATCTCAGTTCGGTGTAGGTCGTTCGCTCCAAGCTGGGCT
GTGTGCACGAACCCCCCGTTCAGCCCGACCGCTGCGCCTTATCCGGTAACTATCGTCTTGAGTCCAACCC
GGTAAGACACGACTTATCGCCACTGGCAGCAGCCACTGGTAACAGGATTAGCAGAGCGAGGTATGTAGGC
GGTGCTACAGAGTTCTTGAAGTGGTGGCCTAACTACGGCTACACTAGAAGAACAGTATTTGGTATCTGCG
CTCTGCTGAAGCCAGTTACCTTCGGAAAAAGAGTTGGTAGCTCTTGATCCGGCAAACAAACCACCGCTGG
TAGCGGTGGTTTTTTTGTTTGCAAGCAGCAGATTACGCGCAGAAAAAAAGGATCTCAAGAAGATCCTTTG
ATCTTTTCTACGGGGTCTGACGCTCAGTGGAACGAAAACTCACGTTAAGGGATTTTGGTCATGAGATTAT
CAAAAAGGATCTTCACCTAGATCCTTTTAAATTAAAAATGAAGTTTTAAATCAATCTAAAGTATATATGA
GTAAACTTGGTCTGACAGTTACCAATGCTTAATCAGTGAGGCACCTATCTCAGCGATCTGTCTATTTCGT
TCATCCATAGTTGCCTGACTCCCCGTCGTGTAGATAACTACGATACGGGAGGGCTTACCATCTGGCCCCA
GTGCTGCAATGATACCGCGAGACCCACGCTCACCGGCTCCAGATTTATCAGCAATAAACCAGCCAGCCGG
AAGGGCCGAGCGCAGAAGTGGTCCTGCAACTTTATCCGCCTCCATCCAGTCTATTAATTGTTGCCGGGAA
GCTAGAGTAAGTAGTTCGCCAGTTAATAGTTTGCGCAACGTTGTTGCCATTGCTACAGGCATCGTGGTGT
CACGCTCGTCGTTTGGTATGGCTTCATTCAGCTCCGGTTCCCAACGATCAAGGCGAGTTACATGATCCCC
CATGTTGTGCAAAAAAGCGGTTAGCTCCTTCGGTCCTCCGATCGTTGTCAGAAGTAACTTGGCCGCAGTG
TTATCACTCATGGTTATGGCAGCACTGCATAATTCTCTTACTGTCATGCCATCCGTAAGATGCTTTTCTG
TGACTGGTGAGTACTCAACCAAGTCATTCTGAGAATAGTGTATGCGGCGACCGAGTTGCTCTTGCCCGGC
GTCAATACGGGATAATACCGCGCCACATAGCAGAACTTTAAAAGTGCTCATCATTGGAAAA
Features (pLannotate 1.2.2; 25 found; start..end, strand, type, name):
    189..293     -  promoter       AmpR promoter: bla
    388..423     +  CDS            rop (fragment): Rop protein, which maintains plasmids at low copy number; rop
    525..624     +  misc_feature   bom (fragment): basis of mobility region from pBR322
    630..787     -  CDS            lacZα (fragment): LacZα fragment of β-galactosidase; lacZ fragment
    819..1318    +  promoter       PGK promoter: mouse phosphoglycerate kinase 1 promoter
   1357..2379    +  CDS            SB100X: hyperactive variant of the Sleeping Beauty transposase (Mátés et al., 2009)
   2396..2530    -  polyA_signal   SV40 poly(A) signal: SV40 polyadenylation signal
   2593..2610    +  misc_feature   MCS (fragment): pUC18/19 multiple cloning site
   2636..2791    -  CDS            lacZα (fragment): LacZα fragment of β-galactosidase; lacZ fragment
   2799..2817    +  promoter       T7 promoter: promoter for bacteriophage T7 RNA polymerase
   3427..3806    +  enhancer       CMV enhancer: human cytomegalovirus immediate early enhancer
   3808..4083    +  promoter       chicken β-actin promoter: No description available
   4084..5100    +  intron         chimeric intron: chimera between introns from chicken β-actin and rabbit β-globin
   5155..6804    +  CDS            LUCI_PHOPY: Experimental evidence at protein level: Swiss-Prot protein existence level 1. Produces green light with a wavelength of 562 nm. From Photinus pyralis (Common eastern firefly) (Lampyris pyralis).
   6873..6950    +  CDS            HBB (fragment): HBB_PONPY - Experimental evidence at transcript level: Swiss-Prot protein existence level 2. Involved in oxygen transport from the lung to the various peripheral tissues. From Pongo pygmaeus (Bornean orangutan).
   7021..7076    +  polyA_signal   β-globin poly(A) signal: rabbit β-globin polyadenylation signal (Gil and Proudfoot, 1987)
   7419..7489    +  CDS            SB100X (fragment): hyperactive variant of the Sleeping Beauty transposase (Mátés et al., 2009)
   7740..7766    +  misc_feature   MCS (fragment): pBluescript multiple cloning site
   7779..7797    -  promoter       T3 promoter: promoter for bacteriophage T3 RNA polymerase
   7842..7858    -  protein_bind   lac operator: The lac repressor binds to the lac operator to inhibit transcription in E. coli. This inhibition can be relieved by adding lactose or isopropyl-β-D-thiogalactopyranoside (IPTG). lac repressor encoded by lacI
   7866..7896    -  promoter       lac promoter: promoter for the E. coli lac operon
   7911..7932    -  protein_bind   CAP binding site: CAP binding activates transcription in the presence of cAMP. E. coli catabolite activator protein
   7945..8037    -  CDS            lacI (fragment): lac repressor; lacI; The lac repressor binds to the lac operator to inhibit transcription in E. coli. This inhibition can be relieved by adding lactose or isopropyl-β-D-thiogalactopyranoside (IPTG).
   8220..8808    -  rep_origin     ori: high-copy-number ColE1/pMB1/pBR322/pUC origin of replication
   8979..188     -  CDS            AmpR (across the origin): β-lactamase; bla; confers resistance to ampicillin, carbenicillin, and related antibiotics
