[The description below was written by a language model from this plasmid's Addgene catalogue record and pLannotate feature annotations shown in this document.]
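Description:
pT2/CMV-Luc/PGK-SB100X is a mammalian expression plasmid built on the pT2 Sleeping Beauty transposon backbone that combines a transposon cargo and its transposase on a single molecule. It is propagated in E. coli using a high-copy ColE1/pUC-type origin and selected with ampicillin through the β-lactamase gene. Remnants of cloning-vector sequence (lacZα, lac promoter/operator, T7 and T3 promoters, MCS fragments) are also annotated.

The cargo is firefly (Photinus pyralis) luciferase, which according to the catalogue entry is flanked by the IR/DR inverted repeat elements recognised by Sleeping Beauty transposase. The IR/DR elements themselves are not called in the feature table, although a short fragment annotated as matching SB100X downstream of the luciferase cassette may reflect transposon-derived sequence in that region. The name and purpose field describe a CMV promoter, but the annotation shows a CMV enhancer joined to the chicken β-actin promoter and a chimeric β-actin/β-globin intron, that is, a CAG-type composite promoter, with a rabbit β-globin polyadenylation signal terminating the transcript. Outside the repeats, the mouse PGK promoter drives SB100X, a hyperactive Sleeping Beauty transposase variant, followed by an SV40 poly(A) signal that is annotated in the reverse orientation.

After transfection, transiently expressed SB100X excises the luciferase cassette at the repeats and integrates it into the host genome, while the transposase gene is left on the plasmid and is not mobilised. The associated publication uses such plasmids for delivery to the subventricular zone of neonatal mice to generate glioblastoma models. There, stable luciferase expression would allow bioluminescent tracking of transfected cells, and the transposase can also mobilise co-delivered transposon plasmids.
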