Addgene plasmid #192869: pT2/CMV-Luc/PGK-SB100X
Purpose: Carries luciferase under CMV promoter flanked with IR/DR elements. Also carries SB100X under PGK promoter outside of the IR/DR elements.
Depositing lab: Maria Castro & David Largaespada. Publication: Transposon mediated integration of plasmid DNA into the subventricular zone of neonatal mice to generate novel models of glioblastoma. Calinescu AA, Nunez FJ, Koschmann C, Kolb BL, Lowenstein PR, Castro MG. J Vis Exp. 2015 Feb 22;(96). doi: 10.3791/52443. PubMed 25741859.
Backbone
  Vector backbone: pT2
  Vector type: Mammalian Expression
Growth in bacteria
  Bacterial resistance: Ampicillin, 100 μg/mL
  Growth temperature: 37°C
  Growth strain: DH5alpha
  Copy number: Unknown
Gene/Insert 1
  Gene/Insert name: luc (alt name: firefly luciferase)
  Insert size (bp): 1653
Gene/Insert 2
  Gene/Insert name: SB100X (alt name: Sleeping Beauty transposase)
  Insert size (bp): 1023
Terms and licenses: Academic/Nonprofit Terms; Industry Terms: Not Available to Industry
How to cite: pT2/CMV-Luc/PGK-SB100X was a gift from Maria Castro & David Largaespada (Addgene plasmid # 192869 ; http://n2t.net/addgene:192869 ; RRID:Addgene_192869)
